>Addgene plasmid #123539 | pMK-psbA 5'UTR (SEM) | addgene full sequence | sequence record 247929 | Addgene NGS Result
CTAAATTGTAAGCGTTAATATTTTGTTAAAATTCGCGTTAAATTTTTGTTAAATCAGCTCATTTTTTAAC
CAATAGGCCGAAATCGGCAAAATCCCTTATAAATCAAAAGAATAGACCGAGATAGGGTTGAGTGGCCGCT
ACAGGGCGCTCCCATTCGCCATTCAGGCTGCGCAACTGTTGGGAAGGGCGTTTCGGTGCGGGCCTCTTCG
CTATTACGCCAGCTGGCGAAAGGGGGATGTGCTGCAAGGCGATTAAGTTGGGTAACGCCAGGGTTTTCCC
AGTCACGACGTTGTAAAACGACGGCCAGTGAGCGCGACGTAATACGACTCACTATAGGGCGAATTGAAGG
AAGGCCGTCAAGGCCACGTGTCTTGTCCAGAGCTCGGTCTCATACTAATAAAAAGCCTTCCATCGTCTAC
TTTGATTTGTAGACGACTAGTGTGCTTGGGAGTCCCTGATGATTAAATAAACCAAGATTTTACCAATGTG
AGACCGGTACCTGGAGCACAAGACTGGCCTCATGGGCCTTCCTTTCACTGCCCGCTTTCCAGTCGGGAAA
CCTGTCGTGCCAGCTGCATTAACATGGTCATAGCTGTTTCCTTGCGTATTGGGCGCTCTCCGCTTCCTCG
CTCACTGACTCGCTGCGCTCGGTCGTTCGGGTAAAGCCTGGGGTGCCTAATGAGCAAAAGGCCAGCAAAA
GGCCAGGAACCGTAAAAAGGCCGCGTTGCTGGCGTTTTTCCATAGGCTCCGCCCCCCTGACGAGCATCAC
AAAAATCGACGCTCAAGTCAGAGGTGGCGAAACCCGACAGGACTATAAAGATACCAGGCGTTTCCCCCTG
GAAGCTCCCTCGTGCGCTCTCCTGTTCCGACCCTGCCGCTTACCGGATACCTGTCCGCCTTTCTCCCTTC
GGGAAGCGTGGCGCTTTCTCATAGCTCACGCTGTAGGTATCTCAGTTCGGTGTAGGTCGTTCGCTCCAAG
CTGGGCTGTGTGCACGAACCCCCCGTTCAGCCCGACCGCTGCGCCTTATCCGGTAACTATCGTCTTGAGT
CCAACCCGGTAAGACACGACTTATCGCCACTGGCAGCAGCCACTGGTAACAGGATTAGCAGAGCGAGGTA
TGTAGGCGGTGCTACAGAGTTCTTGAAGTGGTGGCCTAACTACGGCTACACTAGAAGAACAGTATTTGGT
ATCTGCGCTCTGCTGAAGCCAGTTACCTTCGGAAAAAGAGTTGGTAGCTCTTGATCCGGCAAACAAACCA
CCGCTGGTAGCGGTGGTTTTTTTGTTTGCAAGCAGCAGATTACGCGCAGAAAAAAAGGATCTCAAGAAGA
TCCTTTGATCTTTTCTACGGGGTCTGACGCTCAGTGGAACGAAAACTCACGTTAAGGGATTTTGGTCATG
AGATTATCAAAAAGGATCTTCACCTAGATCCTTTTAAATTAAAAATGAAGTTTTAAATCAATCTAAAGTA
TATATGAGTAAACTTGGTCTGACAGTTATTAGAAAAATTCATCCAGCAGACGATAAAACGCAATACGCTG
GCTATCCGGTGCCGCAATGCCATACAGCACCAGAAAACGATCCGCCCATTCGCCGCCCAGTTCTTCCGCA
ATATCACGGGTGGCCAGCGCAATATCCTGATAACGATCCGCCACGCCCAGACGGCCGCAATCAATAAAGC
CGCTAAAACGGCCATTTTCCACCATAATGTTCGGCAGGCACGCATCACCATGGGTCACCACCAGATCTTC
GCCATCCGGCATGCTCGCTTTCAGACGCGCAAACAGCTCTGCCGGTGCCAGGCCCTGATGTTCTTCATCC
AGATCATCCTGATCCACCAGGCCCGCTTCCATACGGGTACGCGCACGTTCAATACGATGTTTCGCCTGAT
GATCAAACGGACAGGTCGCCGGGTCCAGGGTATGCAGACGACGCATGGCATCCGCCATAATGCTCACTTT
TTCTGCCGGCGCCAGATGGCTAGACAGCAGATCCTGACCCGGCACTTCGCCCAGCAGCAGCCAATCACGG
CCCGCTTCGGTCACCACATCCAGCACCGCCGCACACGGAACACCGGTGGTGGCCAGCCAGCTCAGACGCG
CCGCTTCATCCTGCAGCTCGTTCAGCGCACCGCTCAGATCGGTTTTCACAAACAGCACCGGACGACCCTG
CGCGCTCAGACGAAACACCGCCGCATCAGAGCAGCCAATGGTCTGCTGCGCCCAATCATAGCCAAACAGA
CGTTCCACCCACGCTGCCGGGCTACCCGCATGCAGGCCATCCTGTTCAATCATACTCTTCCTTTTTCAAT
ATTATTGAAGCATTTATCAGGGTTATTGTCTCATGAGCGGATACATATTTGAATGTATTTAGAAAAATAA
ACAAATAGGGGTTCCGCGCACATTTCCCCGAAAAGTGCCAC
Features (pLannotate 1.2.2; 8 found; start..end, strand, type, name):
      3..134     -  rep_origin     M13 ori (fragment): M13 bacteriophage origin of replication; arrow indicates direction of (+) strand synthesis
    155..311     -  CDS            lacZα (fragment): LacZα fragment of β-galactosidase; lacZ fragment
    320..338     +  promoter       T7 promoter: promoter for bacteriophage T7 RNA polymerase
    535..582     -  CDS            lacI (fragment): lac repressor; lacI; The lac repressor binds to the lac operator to inhibit transcription in E. coli. This inhibition can be relieved by adding lactose or isopropyl-β-D-thiogalactopyranoside (IPTG).
    619..659     -  rep_origin     RSF ori (fragment): Plasmids containing the RSF 1030 origin of replication can be propagated in E. coli cells that contain additional plasmids with compatible origins.
    737..1325    -  rep_origin     ori: high-copy-number ColE1/pMB1/pBR322/pUC origin of replication
   1499..2293    -  CDS            NeoR/KanR: aminoglycoside phosphotransferase confers resistance to neomycin, kanamycin, and G418 (Geneticin®)
   2294..2398    -  promoter       AmpR promoter: bla
