[The description below was written by a language model from this plasmid's Addgene catalogue record and pLannotate feature annotations shown in this document.]
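Description:
pMK-psbA 5'UTR (SEM) is a small (about 2.4 kb) bacterial cloning plasmid that stores a single standardized part from the MoChlo kit, a modular cloning toolbox for chloroplast biotechnology. It is built on the pMK-T gene-synthesis backbone and is classed as a synthetic biology vector. It is maintained in E. coli at high copy number through a ColE1/pUC-type origin and selected with kanamycin. Resistance comes from an aminoglycoside phosphotransferase (NeoR/KanR) coding sequence driven by the bla (AmpR) promoter.

The payload is a synthesized chloroplast 5' untranslated region derived from psbA, described by the depositors as a 5'UTR fusion designed for Golden Gate cloning. In general, psbA encodes the D1 protein of photosystem II, and its 5'UTR is commonly used to promote translation of transgenes expressed from the plastid genome. The record does not state the source species, what the "SEM" designation means, what the UTR is fused to, or which type IIS enzyme and overhangs flank the part. The automated annotation does not label the insert itself. It presumably lies in the unannotated stretch downstream of the T7 promoter, between that promoter and the origin region.

The remaining annotated features are short fragments of an M13 origin, lacZα, lacI and an RSF origin. These appear to be backbone remnants or partial sequence matches rather than functional elements. The plasmid is not an expression construct. It serves as a part donor, from which the 5'UTR module is released and assembled with promoters, coding sequences and terminators into chloroplast expression cassettes and transformation vectors.
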