Addgene plasmid #123539: pMK-psbA 5'UTR (SEM)
Purpose: MoChlo kit
Depositing lab: Scott Lenaghan & C. Neal Stewart. Depositing organization: University of Tennessee Institute of Agriculture. Publication: MoChlo: A versatile modular cloning toolbox for chloroplast biotechnology. Occhialini A, Piatek A, Pfotenhauer AC, Frazier TP, Stewart CN, Lenaghan S. Plant Physiol. 2019 Jan 24. pii: pp.18.01220. doi: 10.1104/pp.18.01220. PubMed 30679266.
Backbone
  Vector backbone: pMK-T
  Vector type: Synthetic Biology
Growth in bacteria
  Bacterial resistance: Kanamycin, 50 μg/mL
  Growth temperature: 37°C
  Growth strain: Top10
  Copy number: High Copy
Gene/Insert
  Gene/Insert name: psbA 5'UTR (SEM)
  Cloning method: Restriction Enzyme; 5′ cloning site Unknown (unknown if destroyed)
Terms and licenses: Academic/Nonprofit Terms; Industry Terms: Not Available to Industry
Depositor comments: All inserts have been produced by gene synthesis and cloned in the indicated backbone vector. The insert is a chloroplast 5'UTR fusion designed for Golden-Gate cloning. The Original Material was developed in the performance of research that was funded by Grant Nos. ARPA-E: DE-AR000660 & DARPA: D17AC00016.
How to cite: pMK-psbA 5'UTR (SEM) was a gift from Scott Lenaghan & C. Neal Stewart (Addgene plasmid # 123539 ; http://n2t.net/addgene:123539 ; RRID:Addgene_123539)
