>Addgene plasmid #123539 | pMK-psbA 5'UTR (SEM) | depositor partial sequence | sequence record 235701 | psbA 5'UTR (SEM)
AATAAAAAGCCTTCCATCGTCTACTTTGATTTGTAGACGACTAGTGTGCTTGGGAGTCCCTGATGATTAA
ATAAACCAAGATTTTACC
